>Addgene plasmid #162673 | pCJ200 | addgene full sequence | sequence record 321521 | Addgene NGS Result
TGGCGAATGGG
[124 nt withheld, positions 12-135]
C
[91 nt withheld, positions 137-227]
A
[49 nt withheld, positions 229-277]
CCTTTGACGTTGGAGTCCACGTTCTTT
[37 nt withheld, positions 305-341]
ACCCTATCTCGGTCTATTCTTTTGATTTATAAGGGATTTTGCCGATTTCGGCCTATTGGTTAAAAAATGA
GCTGATTTAACAAAAATTTAACGCGAATTTTAACAAAATATTAACGCTTACAATTTAGGTGGCACTTTTC
GGGGAAATGTGCGCGGAACCCCTATTTGTTTATTTTTCTAAATACATTCAAATATGTATCCGCTCATGAG
ACAATAACCCTGATAAATGCTTCAATAATATTGAAAAAGGAAGAGTATGAGTATTCAACATTTCCGTGTC
GCCCTTATTCCCTTTTTTGCGGCATTTTGCCTTCCTGTTTTTGCTCACCCAGAAACGCTGGTGAAAGTAA
AAGATGCTGAAGATCAGTTGGGTGCACGAGTGGGTTACATCGAACTGGATCTCAACAGCGGTAAGATCCT
TGAGAGTTTTCGCCCCGAAGAACGTTTTCCAATGATGAGCACTTTTAAAGTTCTGCTATGTGGCGCGGTA
TTATCCCGTATTGACGCCGGGCAAGAGCAACTCGGTCGCCGCATACACTATTCTCAGAATGACTTGGTTG
AGTACTCACCAGTCACAGAAAAGCATCTTACGGATGGCATGACAGTAAGAGAATTATGCAGTGCTGCCAT
AACCATGAGTGATAACACTGCGGCCAACTTACTTCTGACAACGATCGGAGGACCGAAGGAGCTAACCGCT
TTTTTGCACAACATGGGGGATCATGTAACTCGCCTTGATCGTTGGGAACCGGAGCTGAATGAAGCCATAC
CAAACGACGAGCGTGACACCACGATGCCTGCAGCAATGGCAACAACGTTGCGCAAACTATTAACTGGCGA
ACTACTTACTCTAGCTTCCCGGCAACAATTAATAGACTGGATGGAGGCGGATAAAGTTGCAGGACCACTT
CTGCGCTCGGCCCTTCCGGCTGGCTGGTTTATTGCTGATAAATCTGGAGCCGGTGAGCGTGGGTCTCGCG
GTATCATTGCAGCACTGGGGCCAGATGGTAAGCCCTCCCGTATCGTAGTTATCTACACGACGGGGAGTCA
GGCAACTATGGATGAACGAAATAGACAGATCGCTGAGATAGGTGCCTCACTGATTAAGCATTGGTAACTG
TCAGACCAAGTTTACTCATATATACTTTAGATTGATTTAAAACTTCATTTTTAATTTAAAAGGATCTAGG
TGAAGATCCTTTTTGATAATCTCATGACCAAAATCCCTTAACGTGAGTTTTCGTTCCACTGAGCGTCAGA
CCCCGTAGAAAAGATCAAAGGATCTTCTTGAGATCCTTTTTTTCTGCGCGTAATCTGCTGCTTGCAAACA
AAAAAACCACCGCTACCAGCGGTGGTTTGTTTGCCGGATCAAGAGCTACCAACTCTTTTTCCGAAGGTAA
CTGGCTTCAGCAGAGCGCAGATACCAAATACTGTCCTTCTAGTGTAGCCGTAGTTAGGCCACCACTTCAA
GAACTCTGTAGCACCGCCTACATACCTCGCTCTGCTAATCCTGTTACCAGTGGCTGCTGCCAGTGGCGAT
AAGTCGTGTCTTACCGGGTTGGACTCAAGACGATAGTTACCGGATAAGGCGCAGCGGTCGGGCTGAACGG
GGGGTTCGTGCACACAGCCCAGCTTGGAGCGAACGACCTACACCGAACTGAGATACCTACAGCGTGAGCT
ATGAGAAAGCGCCACGCTTCCCGAAGGGAGAAAGGCGGACAGGTATCCGGTAAGCGGCAGGGTCGGAACA
GGAGAGCGCACGAGGGAGCTTCCAGGGGGAAACGCCTGGTATCTTTATAGTCCTGTCGGGTTTCGCCACC
TCTGACTTGAGCGTCGATTTTTGTGATGCTCGTCAGGGGGGCGGAGCCTATGGAAAAACGCCAGCAACGC
GGCCTTTTTACGGTTCCTGGCCTTTTGCTGGCCTTTTGCTCACATGTTCTTTCCTGCGTTATCCCCTGAT
TCTGTGGATAACCGTATTACCGCCTTTGAGTGAGCTGATACCGCTCGCCGCAGCCGAACGACCGAGCGCA
GCGAGTCAGTGAGCGAGGAAGCGGAAGAGCGCCTGATGCGGTATTTTCTCCTTACGCATCTGTGCGGTAT
TTCACACCGCAATGGTGCACTCTCAGTACAATCTGCTCTGATGCCGCATAGTTAAGCCAGTATACACTCC
GCTATCGCTACGTGACTGGGTCATGGCTGCGCCCCGACACCCGCCAACACCCGCTGACGCGCCCTGACGG
GCTTGTCTGCTCCCGGCATCCGCTTACAGACAAGCTGTGACCGTCTCCGGGAGCTGCATGTGTCAGAGGT
TTTCACCGTCATCACCGAAACGCGCGAGGCAGCTGCGGTAAAGCTCATCAGCGTGGTCGTGAAGCGATTC
ACAGATGTCTGCCTGTTCATCCGCGTCCAGCTCGTTGAGTTTCTCCAGAAGCGTTAATGTCTGGCTTCTG
ATAAAGCGGGCCATGTTAAGGGCGGTTTTTTCCTGTTTGGTCACTGATGCCTCCGTGTAAGGGGGATTTC
TGTTCATGGGGGTAATGATACCGATGAAACGAGAGAGGATGCTCACGATACGGGTTACTGATGATGAACA
TGCCCGGTTACTGGAACGTTGTGAGGGTAAACAACTGGCGGTATGGATGCGGCGGGACCAGAGAAAAATC
ACTCAGGGTCAATGCCAGCGCTTCGTTAATACAGATGTAGGTGTTCCACAGGGTAGCCAGCAGCATCCTG
CGATGCAGATCCGGAACATAATGGTGCAGGGCGCTGACTTCCGCGTTTCCAGACTTTACGAAACACGGAA
ACCGAAGACCATTCATGTTGTTGCTCAGGTCGCAGACGTTTTGCAGCAGCAGTCGCTTCACGTTCGCTCG
CGTATCGGTGATTCATTCTGCTAACCAGTAAGGCAACCCCGCCAGCCTAGCCGGGTCCTCAACGACAGGA
GCACGATCATGCGCACCCGTGGGGCCGCCATGCCGGCGATAATGGCCTGCTTCTCGCCGAAACGTTTGGT
GGCGGGACCAGTGACGAAGGCTTGAGCGAGGGCGTGCAAGATTCCGAATACCGCAAGCGACAGGCCGATC
ATCGTCGCGCTCCAGCGAAAGCGGTCCTCGCCGAAAATGACCCAGAGCGCTGCCGGCACCTGTCCTACGA
GTTGCATGATAAAGAAGACAGTCATAAGTGCGGCGACGATAGTCATGCCCCGCGCCCACCGGAAGGAGCT
GACTGGGTTGAAGGCTCTCAAGGGCATCGGTCGAGATCCCGGTGCCTAATGAGTGAGCTAACTTACATTA
ATTGCGTTGCGCTCACTGCCCGCTTTCCAGTCGGGAAACCTGTCGTGCCAGCTGCATTAATGAATCGGCC
AACGCGCGGGGAGAGGCGGTTTGCGTATTGGGCGCCAGGGTGGTTTTTCTTTTCACCAGTGAGACGGGCA
ACAGCTGATTGCCCTTCACCGCCTGGCCCTGAGAGAGTTGCAGCAAGCGGTCCACGCTGGTTTGCCCCAG
CAGGCGAAAATCCTGTTTGATGGTGGTTAACGGCGGGATATAACATGAGCTGTCTTCGGTATCGTCGTAT
CCCACTACCGAGATATCCGCACCAACGCGCAGCCCGGACTCGGTAATGGCGCGCATTGCGCCCAGCGCCA
TCTGATCGTTGGCAACCAGCATCGCAGTGGGAACGATGCCCTCATTCAGCATTTGCATGGTTTGTTGAAA
ACCGGACATGGCACTCCAGTCGCCTTCCCGTTCCGCTATCGGCTGAATTTGATTGCGAGTGAGATATTTA
TGCCAGCCAGCCAGACGCAGACGCGCCGAGACAGAACTTAATGGGCCCGCTAACAGCGCGATTTGCTGGT
GACCCAATGCGACCAGATGCTCCACGCCCAGTCGCGTACCGTCTTCATGGGAGAAAATAATACTGTTGAT
GGGTGTCTGGTCAGAGACATCAAGAAATAACGCCGGAACATTAGTGCAGGCAGCTTCCACAGCAATGGCA
TCCTGGTCATCCAGCGGATAGTTAATGATCAGCCCACTGACGCGTTGCGCGAGAAGATTGTGCACCGCCG
CTTTACAGGCTTCGACGCCGCTTCGTTCTACCATCGACACCACCACGCTGGCACCCAGTTGATCGGCGCG
AGATTTAATCGCCGCGACAATTTGCGACGGCGCGTGCAGGGCCAGACTGGAGGTGGCAACGCCAATCAGC
AACGACTGTTTGCCCGCCAGTTGTTGTGCCACGCGGTTGGGAATGTAATTCAGCTCCGCCATCGCCGCTT
CCACTTTTTCCCGCGTTTTCGCAGAAACGTGGCTGGCCTGGTTCACCACGCGGGAAACGGTCTGATAAGA
GACACCGGCATACTCTGCGACATCGTATAACGTTACTGGTTTCACATTCACCACCCTGAATTGACTCTCT
TCCGGGCGCTATCATGCCATACCGCGAAAGGTTTTGCGCCATTCGATGGTGTCCGGGATCTCGACGCTCT
CCCTTATGCGACTCCTGCATTAGGAAGCAGCCCAGTAGTAGGTTGAGGCCGTTGAGCACCGCCGCCGCAA
GGAATGGTGCATGCAAGGAGATGGCGCCCAACAGTCCCCCGGCCACGGGGCCTGCCACCATACCCACGCC
GAAACAAGCGCTCATGAGCCCGAAGTGGCGAGCCCGATCTTCCCCATCGGTGATGTCGGCGATATAGGCG
CCAGCAACCGCACCTGTGGCGCCGGTGATGCCGGCCACGATGCGTCCGGCGTAGAGGATCGAGATCTCGA
TCCCGCGAAATTAATACGACTCACTATAGGGGAATTGTGAGCGGATAACAATTCCCCTCTAGAAATAATT
TTGTTTAACTTTAAGAAGGAGATATACATATGCAGACCACCGTGACCACCATGCTCCTCGCGTCCGTAGC
ATTAGCGGCTTGCGCCGGAGGAGGTTCCACTCCTCTGCCTCTACCGCAGCAGCAGCCGCCTCAGCAGGAA
CCGCCACCTCCTCCTGTTCCGCTAGCCAGTCGCGCCGCGTGTGAGGCGCTCAAAGATGGTAATGGCGACA
TGGTTTGGCCGAATGCCGCCACGGTTGTAGAGGTTGCAGCCTACGTGCCGGCAGGCGTTAACATCAGCAT
GGCGGATAACCCGAGCATCTGTGGTGGCGACGAGGACCCGATTACTTCCACCTTCGCGTTCTGCGAAGTA
TCAGGCGCGATTGCCAAGCGTACTGGGATTGATGGGTACCCGTATGAAATTAAGTTTCGCCTGCGCATGC
CCGCTGAGTGGAACGGCCGTTTTTTCATGGAGGGTGGCAGTGGTACGAACGGCTGCCTCTCAGCGGCGAC
CGGAAGTATCGGCGGCGGTCAGATCGCCTCAGCGCTGAGTCGTAACTTTGCAACAATTGCTACCGACGGA
GGACATGACAATGCGGTGAATGATAATCCGGATGCGCTCGGTACCGTCGCATTTGGTCTCGATCCCCAGG
CACGCTTAGACATGGGCTACAACTCCTATGATCAGGTGACTCAGGCCGGCAAAGCCGCCGTTGCACGCTT
TTATGGTCGCGCAGCCGACAAGAGCTACTTCATCGGCTGTTCGGAGGGCGGCCGCGAGGGCATGATGCTG
TCCCAGCGCTTTCCATCACATTACGATGGCATTGTGGCGGGCGCACCGGGATATCAGTTGCCGAAGGCCG
GAATTAGTGGCGCGTGGACCACCCAGAGCTTAGCGCCCGCCGCCGTTGGCCTGGATGCCCAGGGAGTGCC
GCTGATTAATAAGAGCTTTTCTGACGCAGACCTCCATTTACTGTCGCAGGCGATTCTCGGAACATGCGAC
GCCTTGGATGGCCTGGCCGACGGCATCGTTGACAACTACCGAGCGTGCCAAGCGGCTTTTGATCCGGCGA
CTGCAGCCAACCCAGCGAATGGCCAAGCCCTGCAGTGCGTGGGCGCAAAGACAGCCGATTGCTTATCGCC
CGTCCAAGTTACGGCGATTAAACGAGCGATGGCCGGTCCGGTAAATAGCGCGGGTACGCCGTTATATAAT
AGATGGGCCTGGGACGCAGGTATGAGCGGTCTTAGTGGTACCACTTACAATCAGGGTTGGCGCAGCTGGT
GGCTGGGATCGTTTAACAGCTCGGCGAATAACGCACAACGTGTATCTGGTTTCTCAGCGCGGAGCTGGCT
GGTGGACTTTGCTACCCCGCCGGAGCCGATGCCCATGACCCAAGTCGCCGCCCGTATGATGAAATTTGAT
TTCGATATCGATCCTCTGAAAATATGGGCTACTTCGGGCCAATTTACCCAGAGTAGTATGGACTGGCACG
GTGCCACTAGCACCGACCTTGCTGCCTTTCGGGACCGCGGCGGTAAAATGATTCTGTATCACGGAATGAG
CGATGCCGCATTCTCTGCACTAGATACAGCAGATTATTATGAACGCCTGGGTGCCGCAATGCCGGGCGCC
GCGGGCTTTGCTCGTCTGTTCTTGGTTCCGGGAATGAACCATTGCTCCGGGGGTCCAGGTACCGACCGCT
TTGATATGCTAACACCGTTAGTTGCATGGGTTGAACGTGGGGAAGCCCCTGACCAAATTAGCGCCTGGAG
CGGCACCCCCGGCTACTTTGGTGTGGCCGCCCGCACTCGACCGTTATGTCCCTATCCGCAGATTGCGCGC
TATAAGGGATCAGGCGATATCAATACCGAAGCAAATTTTGCGTGTGCCGCTCCACCGCTCGAGCACCACC
ACCACCACCACTGAGATCCGGCTGCTAACAAAGCCCGAAAGGAAGCTGAGTTGGCTGCTGCCACCGCTGA
GCAATAACTAGCATAACCCCTTGGGGCCTCTAAACGGGTCTTGAGGGGTTTTTTGCTGAAAGGAGGAACT
ATATCCGGAT
Features (pLannotate 1.2.2; 19 found; start..end, strand, type, name):
     12..440     +  rep_origin     f1 ori (sequence partly withheld): f1 bacteriophage origin of replication; arrow indicates direction of (+) strand synthesis
    493..597     +  promoter       AmpR promoter: bla
    598..1458    +  CDS            AmpR: β-lactamase; bla; confers resistance to ampicillin, carbenicillin, and related antibiotics
   1629..2217    +  rep_origin     ori: high-copy-number ColE1/pMB1/pBR322/pUC origin of replication
   2403..2542    -  misc_feature   bom: basis of mobility region from pBR322
   2644..2835    -  CDS            rop: Rop protein, which maintains plasmids at low copy number; rop
   2852..3232    +  CDS            YPB1_ECOLX: Protein predicted: Swiss-Prot protein existence level 4. From Escherichia coli.
   3304..3595    -  CDS            TcR (fragment): tetracycline efflux protein; tet; confers resistance to tetracycline
   3610..3631    -  protein_bind   CAP binding site: CAP binding activates transcription in the presence of cAMP. E. coli catabolite activator protein
   3644..4726    -  CDS            lacI: lac repressor; lacI; The lac repressor binds to the lac operator to inhibit transcription in E. coli. This inhibition can be relieved by adding lactose or isopropyl-β-D-thiogalactopyranoside (IPTG).
   4727..4804    -  promoter       lacI promoter: lacI
   4812..5091    -  CDS            TcR (fragment): tetracycline efflux protein; tet; confers resistance to tetracycline
   5113..5131    +  promoter       T7 promoter: promoter for bacteriophage T7 RNA polymerase
   5132..5156    +  protein_bind   lac operator: The lac repressor binds to the lac operator to inhibit transcription in E. coli. This inhibition can be relieved by adding lactose or isopropyl-β-D-thiogalactopyranoside (IPTG). lac repressor encoded by lacI
   5171..5193    +  RBS            RBS: efficient ribosome binding site from bacteriophage T7 gene 10 (Olins and Rangwala, 1989)
   5201..7048    +  CDS            MHETH_IDESA: Experimental evidence at protein level: Swiss-Prot protein existence level 1. Involved in the degradation and assimilation of the plastic poly(ethylene terephthalate) (PET), which allows I.sakaiensis to use PET as its major energy and carbon source for growth. Likely acts synergistically with PETase to depolymerize PET. Catalyzes the hydrolysis of mono(2-hydroxyethyl) terephthalate (MHET) into its two environmentally benign monomers, terephthalate and ethylene glycol. Does not show activity against PET, bis(hydroxyethyl) terephthalate (BHET), pNP-aliphatic esters or typical aromatic ester comp
   7055..7072    +  CDS            9xHis (fragment): 9xHis affinity tag
   7082..7131    +  CDS            SET1 (fragment): solubility-enhancement tag derived from T7 phage gene 10B
   7139..7186    +  terminator     T7 terminator: transcription terminator for bacteriophage T7 RNA polymerase
