[The description below was written by a language model from this plasmid's Addgene catalogue record and pLannotate feature annotations shown in this document.]
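Description:
pCJ200 is a bacterial expression plasmid built on the pET-21b(+) backbone for producing an engineered variant of MHETase from Ideonella sakaiensis 201-F6 in E. coli. The sequenced plasmid is about 7.2 kb. It is propagated through a ColE1/pBR322-type origin and selected with ampicillin via the β-lactamase gene and its own promoter. The bom site and rop gene from pBR322 are also annotated, although the catalogue lists the plasmid as high copy. An f1 phage origin is present as well. The short tetracycline-resistance fragments and the predicted E. coli ORF flagged by the annotation are pBR322-derived backbone remnants rather than functional parts.

The MHETase coding sequence, codon optimized for E. coli K12 and inserted by Gibson cloning, sits downstream of a T7 promoter with an adjacent lac operator and the T7 gene 10 ribosome binding site, and is followed by the T7 terminator. The plasmid-borne lacI gene supplies the repressor, so transcription is held off until IPTG induction in a host that provides T7 RNA polymerase. A backbone-encoded C-terminal His tag, picked up by the annotation as a fragment of a longer His tag, allows metal-affinity purification. The short "SET1" match between the tag and the terminator is most likely an annotation hit on vector sequence rather than an intended fusion.

MHETase hydrolyses mono(2-hydroxyethyl) terephthalate into terephthalate and ethylene glycol, and it acts alongside PETase in PET depolymerization. This variant carries S136C together with an altered sequence spanning Tyr75 to Phe104, changes designed to introduce a sixth disulfide bond like the one found in the homologous enzyme AoFaeB-2. The construct therefore suits structure–function studies of MHETase in work on enzymatic plastics depolymerization.
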