Addgene plasmid #162673: pCJ200
Purpose: pET-21b(+) based plasmid for expression of MHETase from Ideonella sakaiensis 201-F6 (Genbank GAP38911.1), codon optimized for expression in E. coli K12, with C-terminal His tag, incorporating S136C and a sequence Tyr75:Phe104 to introduce a 6th disulfide bond as in AoFaeB-2.
Depositing lab: Gregg Beckham. Depositing organization: National Laboratory of the Rockies (NLR). Publication: Characterization and engineering of a two-enzyme system for plastics depolymerization. Knott BC, Erickson E, Allen MD, Gado JE, Graham R, Kearns FL, Pardo I, Topuzlu E, Anderson JJ, Austin HP, Dominick G, Johnson CW, Rorrer NA, Szostkiewicz CJ, Copie V, Payne CM, Woodcock HL, Donohoe BS, Beckham GT, McGeehan JE. Proc Natl Acad Sci U S A. 2020 Oct 13;117(41):25476-25485. doi: 10.1073/pnas.2006753117. Epub 2020 Sep 28. PubMed 32989159.
Backbone
  Vector backbone: pET-21b(+)
  Backbone manufacturer: EMD Biosciences
  Backbone size w/o insert (bp): 5367
  Vector type: Bacterial Expression
Growth in bacteria
  Bacterial resistance: Ampicillin, 100 μg/mL
  Growth temperature: 37°C
  Growth strain: NEB Stable
  Copy number: High Copy
Gene/Insert
  Gene/Insert name: MHETase from Ideonella sakaiensis 201-F6 (Genbank GAP38911.1)
  Species: Ideonella sakaiensis 201-F6
  Mutation: S136C and a sequence Y75-F104 to introduce a 6th disulfide bond as in AoFaeB-2; codon optimized for expression in E. coli K12
  Promoter: T7/lac
  Tag / fusion protein: His (C terminal on backbone)
  Cloning method: Gibson Cloning
Terms and licenses: Academic/Nonprofit Terms; Industry Terms: Not Available to Industry
How to cite: pCJ200 was a gift from Gregg Beckham (Addgene plasmid # 162673 ; http://n2t.net/addgene:162673 ; RRID:Addgene_162673)
